Addgene plasmid #10864: p3998 pGEX HHR23A
Depositing lab: Peter Howley. Depositing organization: Harvard Medical School. Publication: Identification of HHR23A as a substrate for E6-associated protein-mediated ubiquitination. Kumar S, Talis AL, Howley PM. J Biol Chem. 1999 Jun 25. 274(26):18785-92. 10.1074/jbc.274.26.18785 PubMed 10373495.
Backbone
  Vector backbone: pGEX-4T2
  Backbone manufacturer: Amersham
  Backbone size w/o insert (bp): 4970
  Vector type: Bacterial Expression
Growth in bacteria
  Bacterial resistance: Ampicillin, 100 μg/mL
  Growth temperature: 37°C
  Growth strain: DH5alpha
  Copy number: High Copy
Gene/Insert
  Gene/Insert name: HHR23A
  Species: H. sapiens (human)
  Entrez Gene: RAD23A (a.k.a. HHR23A, HR23A)
  Tag / fusion protein: GST (N terminal on backbone)
  Cloning method: Restriction Enzyme; 5′ cloning site BamHI (not destroyed); 3′ cloning site SalI (not destroyed)
  Sequencing primers: 5′ pGEX5'
Terms and licenses: Academic/Nonprofit Terms; Industry Terms: Not Available to Industry
Depositor comments: See author's map.
How to cite: p3998 pGEX HHR23A was a gift from Peter Howley (Addgene plasmid # 10864 ; http://n2t.net/addgene:10864 ; RRID:Addgene_10864)
