[The description below was written by a language model from this plasmid's Addgene catalogue record.]
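Description:
p3998 pGEX HHR23A is a bacterial expression plasmid built on the commercial pGEX-4T2 backbone (about 4.97 kb without insert) for producing human HHR23A as a glutathione S-transferase fusion protein in E. coli. It is maintained as a high-copy plasmid under ampicillin selection. The insert is the human RAD23A gene (also called HHR23A or HR23A), cloned by restriction digestion between the BamHI and SalI sites of the polylinker, both of which remain intact, so the coding sequence can be excised or exchanged. The insert size is not stated in the record, and no feature table is provided, so the exact boundaries of the cloned fragment cannot be confirmed here.

The GST tag is supplied by the backbone and sits at the N terminus of HHR23A. Vectors of the pGEX-4T series generally drive expression from an IPTG-inducible tac promoter, carry the lacI repressor gene for tight control, and encode a thrombin cleavage site between GST and the cloned protein, although these elements are not itemised in the record. The fusion allows single-step affinity purification on glutathione resin and makes the protein convenient for pull-down and in vitro binding assays. The associated publication concerns identification of HHR23A as a substrate for ubiquitination mediated by the E6-associated protein, which suggests the construct was used to produce recombinant HHR23A for interaction and in vitro ubiquitination studies of that kind.
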