>Addgene plasmid #10864 | p3998 pGEX HHR23A | addgene partial sequence | sequence record 17855 | 10864 with pGEX-5'
TGGTTCCGCGTGGATCCGCCGTCACCATCACGCTCAAAACGCTGCAGCAGCAGACCTTCAAGATCCGCAT
GGAGCCTGACGAGACGGTGAAGGTGCTAAAGGAGAAGATAGAAGCTGAGAAGGGTCGTGATGCCTTCCCC
GTGGCTGGACAGAAACTCATCTATGCCGGCAAGATCTTGAGTGACGATGTCCCTATCAGGGACTATCGCA
TCGATGAGAAGAACTTTGTGGTCGTCATGGTGACCAAGACCAAAGCCGGCCAGGGTACCTCAGCACCCCC
AGAGGCCTCACCCACAGCTGCCCCAGAGTCCTCTACATCCTTCCCGCCTGCCCCCACCTCAGGCATGTCC
CATCCCCCACCTGCCGCCAGAGAGGACAAGAGCCCATCAGAGGAATCCGCCCCCGCGACGTCCCCAGAGT
CTGTGTCAGGCTCTGTTCCCTCTTCAGGTAGCAGCGGGCGAAAGGAAGACGCGGCCTCCACGCTAGTGAC
GGGCTCTGAGTATGAAACGATGCTGACGGAGATCATGTCCATGGGCTATGAGCGAGAGCGGGTCGTGGCC
GCCCTG
